>Addgene plasmid #58268 | pCAG-HA-rat Nrxn2beta AS4(-) | depositor full sequence | sequence record 107085 | pCAG-HA-rat Nrxn2beta AS4(-) sequence 6217 bps
ACTAGTTATTAATAGTAATCAATTACGGGGTCATTAGTTCATAGCCCATATATGGAGTTCCGCGTTACAT
AACTTACGGTAAATGGCCCGCCTGGCTGACCGCCCAACGACCCCCGCCCATTGACGTCAATAATGACGTA
TGTTCCCATAGTAACGCCAATAGGGACTTTCCATTGACGTCAATGGGTGGAGTATTTACGGTAAACTGCC
CACTTGGCAGTACATCAAGTGTATCATATGCCAAGTACGCCCCCTATTGACGTCAATGACGGTAAATGGC
CCGCCTGGCATTATGCCCAGTACATGACCTTATGGGACTTTCCTACTTGGCAGTACATCTACGTATTAGT
CATCGCTATTACCATGGTCGAGGTGAGCCCCACGTTCTGCTTCACTCTCCCCATCTCCCCCCCCTCCCCA
CCCCCAATTTTGTATTTATTTATTTTTTAATTATTTTGTGCAGCGATGGGGGCGGGGGGGGGGGGGGGGC
GCGCGCCAGGCGGGGCGGGGCGGGGCGAGGGGCGGGGCGGGGCGAGGCGGAGAGGTGCGGCGGCAGCCAA
TCAGAGCGGCGCGCTCCGAAAGTTTCCTTTTATGGCGAGGCGGCGGCGGCGGCGGCCCTATAAAAAGCGA
AGCGCGCGGCGGGCGGGGAGTCGCTGCGACGCTGCCTTCGCCCCGTGCCCCGCTCCGCCGCCGCCTCGCG
CCGCCCGCCCCGGCTCTGACTGACCGCGTTACTCCCACAGGTGAGCGGGCGGGACGGCCCTTCTCCTCCG
GGCTGTAATTAGCGCTTGGTTTAATGACGGCTTGTTTCTTTTCTGTGGCTGCGTGAAAGCCTTGAGGGGC
TCCGGGAGGGCCCTTTGTGCGGGGGGAGCGGCTCGGGGGGTGCGTGCGTGTGTGTGTGCGTGGGGAGCGC
CGCGTGCGGCTCCGCGCTGCCCGGCGGCTGTGAGCGCTGCGGGCGCGGCGCGGGGCTTTGTGCGCTCCGC
AGTGTGCGCGAGGGGAGCGCGGCCGGGGGCGGTGCCCCGCGGTGCGGGGGGGGCTGCGAGGGGAACAAAG
GCTGCGTGCGGGGTGTGTGCGTGGGGGGGTGAGCAGGGGGTGTGGGCGCGTCGGTCGGGCTGCAACCCCC
CCTGCACCCCCCTCCCCGAGTTGCTGAGCACGGCCCGGCTTCGGGTGCGGGGCTCCGTACGGGGCGTGGC
GCGGGGCTCGCCGTGCCGGGCGGGGGGTGGCGGCAGGTGGGGGTGCCGGGCGGGGCGGGGCCGCCTCGGG
CCGGGGAGGGCTCGGGGGAGGGGCGCGGCGGCCCCCGGAGCGCCGGCGGCTGTCGAGGCGCGGCGAGCCG
CAGCCATTGCCTTTTATGGTAATCGTGCGAGAGGGCGCAGGGACTTCCTTTGTCCCAAATCTGTGCGGAG
CCGAAATCTGGGAGGCGCCGCCGCACCCCCTCTAGCGGGCGCGGGGCGAAGCGGTGCGGCGCCGGCAGGA
AGGAAATGGGCGGGGAGGGCCTTCGTGCGTCGCCGCGCCGCCGTCCCCTTCTCCCTCTCCAGCCTCGGGG
CTGTCCGCGGGGGGACGGCTGCCTTCGGGGGGGACGGGGCAGGGCGGGGTTCGGCTTCTGGCGTGTGACC
GGCGGCTCTAGAGCCTCTGCTAACCATGTTCATGCCTTCTTCTTTTTCCTACAGCTCCTGGGCAACGTGC
TGGTTATTGTGCTGTCTCATCATTTTGGCAAAGAATTCGCGGCCGCTAGCGCTACCGGACTCAGATCTCG
AGCTCAAAGCTTGGGACCATGGCACTTCCCAGATGCATGTGGCCAAATTATGTTTGGAGAGCTATGATGG
CATGTGTGGTCCACAGGGGATCCGGTGCCCCATTGACTCTCTGCTTGTTGGGATGTTTGCTACAGACTTT
TCACGTACTCTCTCAAAAGTATCCATACGACGTTCCGGACTACGCAGCCCGGGTCTCGTCCAGCCTCAGC
ACCACCCACCACGTCCACCACTTCCACAGCAAGCACGGCACCGTGCCCATCGCCATCAACCGCATGCCCT
TCCTCACCCGCAGCGGGCACGCTGGGACCACATACATCTTTGGGAAGGGGGGAGCGCTCATCACCTATAC
ATGGCCTCCCAATGACCGACCCAGCACAAGGATGGACCGCCTGGCCGTAGGCTTCAGCACCCACCAGCGG
AGCGCTGTGCTGGTACGCGTGGACAGTGCCTCCGGCCTCGGGGACTACCTGCAGCTGCACATTGACCAGG
GCACTGTTGGGGTGATTTTTAATGTGGGCACGGATGACATTACAATTGATGAGCCCAACGCCATCGTGAG
CGACGGCAAATATCACGTGGTGCGCTTCACTCGAAGTGGTGGCAATGCCACCTTGCAGGTGGACAGCTGG
CCAGTCAACGAGCGGTACCCGGCAGGACGCCAGCTGACCATCTTCAACAGCCAGGCTGCCATCAAGATAG
GGGGCCGGGATCAGGGCCGCCCCTTCCAGGGCCAGGTGTCCGGCCTCTACTACAATGGGCTCAAGGTACT
GGCGCTGGCCGCCGAGAGCGACCCCAATGTGCGGACCGAAGGCCACCTGCGCCTAGTAGGGGAAGGGCCG
TCCGTGCTGCTCAGTGCAGAGACCACTGCCACCACTCTGCTGGCCGACATGGCCACCACCATCATGGAGA
CCACCACCACCATGGCCACCACCACTACTCGCCGGGGCCGCTCCCCCACAATGAGGGACAGCACCACCCA
GAACACAGATGACCTTCTGGTGGCCTCGGCTGAGTGTCCAAGTGATGATGAGGACCTGGAGGAGTGTGAG
CCTAGTACTGCCAACCCCACGGGTCCGGGGGAGCGCGGCCCGCCGGGCGCGGTGGAAGTGATCCGCGAAT
CCAGCAGCACCACGGGCATGGTGGTGGGCATCGTGGCGGCGGCGGCGCTCTGCATCCTTATCCTTCTCTA
CGCCATGTACAAGTACCGCAACCGCGACGAGGGCTCCTACCAAGTGGACCAGAGCCGGAATTACATCAGT
AACTCGGCCCAGAGCAATGGGGCGGTGGTGAAGGAGAAGGCCCCCGCTGCCCCCAAGACGCCCAGCAAGG
CCAAGAAGAACAAAGACAAAGAGTATTACGTCTGACTCGAGGTACCCCCGGGGAGCTCAATTCACTCCTC
AGGTGCAGGCTGCCTATCAGAAGGTGGTGGCTGGTGTGGCCAATGCCCTGGCTCACAAATACCACTGAGA
TCTTTTTCCCTCTGCCAAAAATTATGGGGACATCATGAAGCCCCTTGAGCATCTGACTTCTGGCTAATAA
AGGAAATTTATTTTCATTGCAATAGTGTGTTGGAATTTTTTGTGTCTCTCACTCGGAAGGACATATGGGA
GGGCAAATCATTTAAAACATCAGAATGAGTATTTGGTTTAGAGTTTGGCAACATATGCCCATATGCTGGC
TGCCATGAACAAAGGTTGGCTATAAAGAGGTCATCAGTATATGAAACAGCCCCCTGCTGTCCATTCCTTA
TTCCATAGAAAAGCCTTGACTTGAGGTTAGATTTTTTTTATATTTTGTTTTGTGTTATTTTTTTCTTTAA
CATCCCTAAAATTTTCCTTACATGTTTTACTAGCCAGATTTTTCCTCCTCTCCTGACTACTCCCAGTCAT
AGCTGTCCCTCTTCTCTTATGGAGATCCCTCGACCTGCAGCCCAAGCTTGGCGTAATCATGGTCATAGCT
GTTTCCTGTGTGAAATTGTTATCCGCTCACAATTCCACACAACATACGAGCCGGAAGCATAAAGTGTAAA
GCCTGGGGTGCCTAATGAGTGAGCTAACTCACATTAATTGCGTTGCGCTCACTGCCCGCTTTCCAGTCGG
GAAACCTGTCGTGCCAGCGGATCCGCATCTCAATTAGTCAGCAACCATAGTCCCGCCCCTAACTCCGCCC
ATCCCGCCCCTAACTCCGCCCAGTTCCGCCCATTCTCCGCCCCATGGCTGACTAATTTTTTTTATTTATG
CAGAGGCCGAGGCCGCCTCGGCCTCTGAGCTATTCCAGAAGTAGTGAGGAGGCTTTTTTGGAGGCCTAGG
CTTTTGCAAAAAGCTAACTTGTTTATTGCAGCTTATAATGGTTACAAATAAAGCAATAGCATCACAAATT
TCACAAATAAAGCATTTTTTTCACTGCATTCTAGTTGTGGTTTGTCCAAACTCATCAATGTATCTTATCA
TGTCTGGATCCGCTGCATTAATGAATCGGCCAACGCGCGGGGAGAGGCGGTTTGCGTATTGGGCGCTCTT
CCGCTTCCTCGCTCACTGACTCGCTGCGCTCGGTCGTTCGGCTGCGGCGAGCGGTATCAGCTCACTCAAA
GGCGGTAATACGGTTATCCACAGAATCAGGGGATAACGCAGGAAAGAACATGTGAGCAAAAGGCCAGCAA
AAGGCCAGGAACCGTAAAAAGGCCGCGTTGCTGGCGTTTTTCCATAGGCTCCGCCCCCCTGACGAGCATC
ACAAAAATCGACGCTCAAGTCAGAGGTGGCGAAACCCGACAGGACTATAAAGATACCAGGCGTTTCCCCC
TGGAAGCTCCCTCGTGCGCTCTCCTGTTCCGACCCTGCCGCTTACCGGATACCTGTCCGCCTTTCTCCCT
TCGGGAAGCGTGGCGCTTTCTCATAGCTCACGCTGTAGGTATCTCAGTTCGGTGTAGGTCGTTCGCTCCA
AGCTGGGCTGTGTGCACGAACCCCCCGTTCAGCCCGACCGCTGCGCCTTATCCGGTAACTATCGTCTTGA
GTCCAACCCGGTAAGACACGACTTATCGCCACTGGCAGCAGCCACTGGTAACAGGATTAGCAGAGCGAGG
TATGTAGGCGGTGCTACAGAGTTCTTGAAGTGGTGGCCTAACTACGGCTACACTAGAAGAACAGTATTTG
GTATCTGCGCTCTGCTGAAGCCAGTTACCTTCGGAAAAAGAGTTGGTAGCTCTTGATCCGGCAAACAAAC
CACCGCTGGTAGCGGTGGTTTTTTTGTTTGCAAGCAGCAGATTACGCGCAGAAAAAAAGGATCTCAAGAA
GATCCTTTGATCTTTTCTACGGGGTCTGACGCTCAGTGGAACGAAAACTCACGTTAAGGGATTTTGGTCA
TGAGATTATCAAAAAGGATCTTCACCTAGATCCTTTTAAATTAAAAATGAAGTTTTAAATCAATCTAAAG
TATATATGAGTAAACTTGGTCTGACAGTTACCAATGCTTAATCAGTGAGGCACCTATCTCAGCGATCTGT
CTATTTCGTTCATCCATAGTTGCCTGACTCCCCGTCGTGTAGATAACTACGATACGGGAGGGCTTACCAT
CTGGCCCCAGTGCTGCAATGATACCGCGAGACCCACGCTCACCGGCTCCAGATTTATCAGCAATAAACCA
GCCAGCCGGAAGGGCCGAGCGCAGAAGTGGTCCTGCAACTTTATCCGCCTCCATCCAGTCTATTAATTGT
TGCCGGGAAGCTAGAGTAAGTAGTTCGCCAGTTAATAGTTTGCGCAACGTTGTTGCCATTGCTACAGGCA
TCGTGGTGTCACGCTCGTCGTTTGGTATGGCTTCATTCAGCTCCGGTTCCCAACGATCAAGGCGAGTTAC
ATGATCCCCCATGTTGTGCAAAAAAGCGGTTAGCTCCTTCGGTCCTCCGATCGTTGTCAGAAGTAAGTTG
GCCGCAGTGTTATCACTCATGGTTATGGCAGCACTGCATAATTCTCTTACTGTCATGCCATCCGTAAGAT
GCTTTTCTGTGACTGGTGAGTACTCAACCAAGTCATTCTGAGAATAGTGTATGCGGCGACCGAGTTGCTC
TTGCCCGGCGTCAATACGGGATAATACCGCGCCACATAGCAGAACTTTAAAAGTGCTCATCATTGGAAAA
CGTTCTTCGGGGCGAAAACTCTCAAGGATCTTACCGCTGTTGAGATCCAGTTCGATGTAACCCACTCGTG
CACCCAACTGATCTTCAGCATCTTTTACTTTCACCAGCGTTTCTGGGTGAGCAAAAACAGGAAGGCAAAA
TGCCGCAAAAAAGGGAATAAGGGCGACACGGAAATGTTGAATACTCATACTCTTCCTTTTTCAATATTAT
TGAAGCATTTATCAGGGTTATTGTCTCATGAGCGGATACATATTTGAATGTATTTAGAAAAATAAACAAA
TAGGGGTTCCGCGCACATTTCCCCGAAAAGTGCCACCTGGGTCGACATTGATTATTG
Features (pLannotate 1.2.2; 20 found; start..end, strand, type, name):
    368..645     +  promoter       chicken β-actin promoter: No description available
    647..1664    +  intron         chimeric intron: chimera between introns from chicken β-actin and rabbit β-globin
   1662..1718    +  CDS            HBB (fragment): HBB_LEPEU - Experimental evidence at protein level: Swiss-Prot protein existence level 1. Involved in oxygen transport from the lung to the various peripheral tissues. From Lepus europaeus (European hare).
   1725..1757    +  misc_feature   MCS (fragment): multiple cloning site
   1769..1909    +  CDS            Nlgn1 (fragment): NLGN1_MOUSE - Also known as Kiaa1070. Experimental evidence at protein level: Swiss-Prot protein existence level 1. Cell surface protein involved in cell-cell-interactions via its interactions with neurexin family members. Plays a role in synapse function and synaptic signal transmission, and probably mediates its effects by recruiting and clustering other synaptic proteins. May promote the initial formation of synapses, but is not essential for this. In vitro, triggers the de novo formation of presynaptic structures. May be involved in specification of excitatory synapses. Required to maintai
   1934..3112    +  CDS            NRXN3 (fragment): NRX3B_BOVIN - Experimental evidence at protein level: Swiss-Prot protein existence level 1. Neuronal cell surface protein that may be involved in cell recognition and cell adhesion. May play a role in angiogenesis (By similarity). From Bos taurus (Bovine).
   3132..3215    +  CDS            HBB (fragment): HBB_PONPY - Experimental evidence at transcript level: Swiss-Prot protein existence level 2. Involved in oxygen transport from the lung to the various peripheral tissues. From Pongo pygmaeus (Bornean orangutan).
   3286..3341    +  polyA_signal   β-globin poly(A) signal: rabbit β-globin polyadenylation signal (Gil and Proudfoot, 1987)
   3726..3742    -  protein_bind   lac operator: The lac repressor binds to the lac operator to inhibit transcription in E. coli. This inhibition can be relieved by adding lactose or isopropyl-β-D-thiogalactopyranoside (IPTG). lac repressor encoded by lacI
   3750..3780    -  promoter       lac promoter: promoter for the E. coli lac operon
   3795..3816    -  protein_bind   CAP binding site: CAP binding activates transcription in the presence of cAMP. E. coli catabolite activator protein
   3829..3868    -  CDS            lacI (fragment): lac repressor; lacI; The lac repressor binds to the lac operator to inhibit transcription in E. coli. This inhibition can be relieved by adding lactose or isopropyl-β-D-thiogalactopyranoside (IPTG).
   3875..3897    +  promoter       SV40 promoter (fragment): SV40 enhancer and early promoter
   3921..4056    +  rep_origin     SV40 ori: SV40 origin of replication
   4076..4210    +  polyA_signal   SV40 poly(A) signal: SV40 polyadenylation signal
   4212..4266    -  CDS            lacI (fragment): lac repressor; lacI; The lac repressor binds to the lac operator to inhibit transcription in E. coli. This inhibition can be relieved by adding lactose or isopropyl-β-D-thiogalactopyranoside (IPTG).
   4449..5037    -  rep_origin     ori: high-copy-number ColE1/pMB1/pBR322/pUC origin of replication
   5208..6068    -  CDS            AmpR: β-lactamase; bla; confers resistance to ampicillin, carbenicillin, and related antibiotics
   6069..6173    -  promoter       AmpR promoter: bla
   6204..366     +  enhancer       CMV enhancer (across the origin): human cytomegalovirus immediate early enhancer
