[The description below was written by a language model from this plasmid's Addgene catalogue record and pLannotate feature annotations shown in this document.]
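Description:
pCAG-HA-rat Nrxn2beta AS4(-) is a 6.2 kb mammalian expression plasmid built on the pCAGGS backbone. It is propagated in E. coli as a high-copy plasmid through a ColE1/pUC-type origin and selected with ampicillin via the β-lactamase (AmpR) gene and its own promoter. The backbone also carries remnants of a lac promoter/operator region and an SV40 origin of replication with an SV40 poly(A) signal. The SV40 origin can support episomal amplification in cells that express large T antigen. No mammalian selection marker is annotated, which fits transient transfection use.

The payload is a 1,347 bp cDNA for rat neurexin 2β in the splice form that lacks the insert at alternatively spliced segment 4. Transcription is driven by the composite CAG promoter, annotated here as the CMV immediate-early enhancer (spanning the plasmid origin), the chicken β-actin promoter and a chimeric β-actin/β-globin intron. It is terminated by the rabbit β-globin polyadenylation signal. The depositor notes that the HA epitope sits at the mature N-terminus, so it should be extracellular and usable for surface detection.

The automated annotation labels the main coding region as a bovine NRXN3 fragment, most likely a homology match to the neurexin insert. It also reports a short neuroligin-1-like fragment just upstream, which may be a heterologous signal peptide preceding the tag, although the record does not say so. The small HBB fragments flanking the insert are residual β-globin sequences from pCAGGS. The associated study concerns the silencing of neuroligin function by postsynaptic neurexins, so the plasmid suits studies of splice-form-dependent neurexin–neuroligin interactions.
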