Addgene plasmid #58268: pCAG-HA-rat Nrxn2beta AS4(-)
Purpose: Expression plasmid for HA-tagged rat Neurexin 2beta, lacking the insert at alternatively spliced segment 4 (AS4-)
Depositing lab: Peter Scheiffele. Depositing organization: Columbia University. Publication: Silencing of neuroligin function by postsynaptic neurexins. Taniguchi H, Gollan L, Scholl FG, Mahadomrongkul V, Dobler E, Limthong N, Peck M, Aoki C, Scheiffele P. J Neurosci. 2007 Mar 14;27(11):2815-24. 10.1523/JNEUROSCI.0032-07.2007 PubMed 17360903.
Backbone
  Vector backbone: pCAGGS
  Backbone size w/o insert (bp): 4870
  Total vector size (bp): 6217
  Vector type: Mammalian Expression
Growth in bacteria
  Bacterial resistance: Ampicillin, 100 μg/mL
  Growth temperature: 37°C
  Growth strain: DH5alpha
  Copy number: High Copy
Gene/Insert
  Gene/Insert name: Nrxn2beta AS4(-) (alt names: Neurexin2beta AS4(-); Neurexin2beta Delta4)
  Species: R. norvegicus (rat)
  Insert size (bp): 1347
  GenBank ID: M96377
  Entrez Gene: Nrxn2
  Promoter: CAG
  Tag / fusion protein: HA (N terminal on insert)
  Cloning method: Unknown
  Sequencing primers: 5′ pCAG-F (5'-GCAACGTGCTGGTTATTGTG-3'); 3′ Bglob-pA-R (5'-TTTTGGCAGAGGGAAAAAGA-3'); pCAG_rev_seq (5'-CAGCCACCACCTTCTGATAG-3')
Terms and licenses: Academic/Nonprofit Terms; Industry Terms: Not Available to Industry
Depositor comments: See map & sequence file for insert-releasing enzymes (e.g. NheI / Bsu36I). Insert can also be released by single digest using XhoI. The rat neurexin 2 beta encoded by this plasmid lacks alternatively spliced segment 4 (AS4). Note: HA-epitope tag was introduced at the mature N-terminus.
How to cite: pCAG-HA-rat Nrxn2beta AS4(-) was a gift from Peter Scheiffele (Addgene plasmid # 58268 ; http://n2t.net/addgene:58268 ; RRID:Addgene_58268)
