>Addgene plasmid #58268 | pCAG-HA-rat Nrxn2beta AS4(-) | addgene partial sequence | sequence record 115726 | Bglob-pA-R 5'-ttttggcagagggaaaaaga-3'
ACCACCTTCTGATAGGCAGCCTGCACCTGAGGAGTGAATTGAGCTCCCCGGGGGTACCTCGAGTCAGACG
TAATACTCTTTGTCTTTGTTCTTCTTGGCCTTGCTGGGCGTCTTGGGGGCAGCGGGGGCCTTCTCCTTCA
CCACTGCCCCATTGCTCTGGGCCGAGTTACTGATGTAATTCCGGCTCTGGTCCACTTGGTAGGAGCCCTC
GTCGCGGTTGCGGTACTTGTACATGGCGTAGAGAAGGATAAGGATGCAGAGCGCCGCCGCCGCCACGATG
CCCACCACCATGCCCGTGGTGCTGCTGGATTCGCGGATCACTTCCACCGCGCCCGGCGGGCCGCGCTCCC
CCGGACCCGTGGGGTTGGCAGTACTAGGCTCACACTCCTCCAGGTCCTCATCATCACTTGGACACTCAGC
CGAGGCCACCAGAAGGTCATCTGTGTTCTGGGTGGTGCTGTCCCTCATTGTGGGGGAGCGGCCCCGGCGA
GTAGTGGTGGTGGCCATGGTGGTGGTGGTCTCCATGATGGTGGTGGCCATGTCGGCCAGCAGAGTGGTGG
CAGTGGTCTCTGCACTGAGCAGCACGGACGGCCCTTCCCCTACTAGGCGCAGGTGGCCTTCGGTCCGCAC
ATTGGGGTCGCTCTCGGCGGCCAGCGCCAGTACCTTGAGCCCATTGTAGTAGAGGCCGGACACCTGGCCC
TGGAAGGGGCGGCCCTGATCCCGGCCCCCTATCTTGATGGCAGCCTGGCTGTTGAAGATGGTCAGCTGGC
GTCCTGCCGGGTACCGCTCGTTGACTGGCCAGCTGTCCACCTGCAAGGTGGCATTGCCACCACTTCGAGT
GAAG
