>Addgene plasmid #58268 | pCAG-HA-rat Nrxn2beta AS4(-) | addgene partial sequence | sequence record 115750 | pCAG-F 5'-GCAACGTGCTGGTTATTGTG-3'
TCAGATCTCGAGCTCAAGCTTGGGACCATGGCACTTCCCAGATGCATGTGGCCAAATTATGTTTGGAGAG
CTATGATGGCATGTGTGGTCCACAGGGGATCCGGTGCCCCATTGACTCTCTGCTTGTTGGGATGTTTGCT
ACAGACTTTTCACGTACTCTCTCAAAAGTATCCATACGACGTTCCGGACTACGCAGCCCGGGTCTCGTCC
AGCCTCAGCACCACCCACCACGTCCACCACTTCCACAGCAAGCACGGCACCGTGCCCATCGCCATCAACC
GCATGCCCTTCCTCACCCGCAGCGGGCACGCTGGGACCACATACATCTTTGGGAAGGGGGGAGCGCTCAT
CACCTATACATGGCCTCCCAATGACCGACCCAGCACAAGGATGGACCGCCTGGCCGTAGGCTTCAGCACC
CACCAGCGGAGCGCTGTGCTGGTACGCGTGGACAGTGCCTCCGGCCTCGGGGACTACCTGCAGCTGCACA
TTGACCAGGGCACTGTTGGGGTGATTTTTAATGTGGGCACGGATGACATTACAATTGATGAGCCCAACGC
CATCGTGAGCGACGGCAAATATCACGTGGTGCGCTTCACTCGAAGTGGTGGCAATGCCACCTTGCAGGTG
GACAGCTGGCCAGTCAACGAGCGGTACCCGGCAGGACGCCAGCTGACCATCTTCAACAGCCAGGCTGCCA
TCAAGATAGGGGGCCGGGATCAGGGCCGCCCCTTCCAGGGCCAGGTGTCCGGCCTCTACTACAATGGGCT
CAAGGTACTGG
